>Addgene plasmid #171693 | pU6-ccdB-boxB-tBE-V5-mA3 | addgene full sequence | sequence record 339403 | Addgene NGS Result
GTACGGGCCAGATATACGCGTTCGATTAGTGAACGGATCTCGACGGTATCGATCACGAGACTAGCCTCGA
GCGGCCGCCCCCTTCACCGAGGGCCTATTTCCCATGATTCCTTCATATTTGCATATACGATACAAGGCTG
TTAGAGAGATAATTGGAATTAATTTGACTGTAAACACAAAGATATTAGTACAAAATACGTGACGTAGAAA
GTAATAATTTCTTGGGTAGTTTGCAGTTTTAAAATTATGTTTTAAAATGGACTATCATATGCTTACCGTA
ACTTGAAAGTATTTCGATTTCTTGGCTTTATATATCTTGTGGAAAGGACGAAACACCGGGAGACGCCGCA
TTAGGCACCCCAGGCTTTACACTTTATGCTTCCGGCTCGTATAATGTGTGGATTTTGAGTTAGGATCCGT
CGAGATTTTCAGGAGCTAAGGAAGCTAAAATGGAGAAAAAAATCACTGGATATACCACCGTTGATATATC
CCAATGGCATCGTAAAGAACATTTTGAGGCATTTCAGTCAGTTGCTCAATGTACCTATAACCAGACCGTT
CAGCTGGATATTACGGCCTTTTTAAAGACCGTAAAGAAAAATAAGCACAAGTTTTATCCGGCCTTTATTC
ACATTCTTGCCCGCCTGATGAATGCTCATCCGGAATTCCGTATGGCAATGAAAGACGGTGAGCTGGTGAT
ATGGGATAGTGTTCACCCTTGTTACACCGTTTTCCATGAGCAAACTGAAACGTTTTCATCGCTCTGGAGT
GAATACCACGACGATTTCCGGCAGTTTCTACACATATATTCGCAAGATGTGGCGTGTTACGGTGAAAACC
TGGCCTATTTCCCTAAAGGGTTTATTGAGAATATGTTTTTCGTCTCAGCCAATCCCTGGGTGAGTTTCAC
CAGTTTTGATTTAAACGTGGCCAATATGGACAACTTCTTCGCCCCCGTTTTCACCATGGGCAAATATTAT
ACGCAAGGCGACAAGGTGCTGATGCCGCTGGCGATTCAGGTTCATCATGCCGTTTGTGATGGCTTCCATG
TCGGCAGAATGCTTAATGAATTACAACAGTACTGCGATGAGTGGCAGGGCGGGGCGTAAAGATCTGGATC
CGGCTTACTAAAAGCCAGATAACAGTATGCGTATTTGCGCGCTGATTTTTGCGGTATAAGAATATATACT
GATATGTATACCCGAAGTATGTCAAAAAGAGGTATGCTATGAAGCAGCGTATTACAGTGACAGTTGACAG
CGACAGCTATCAGTTGCTCAAGGCATATATGATGTCAATATCTCCGGTCTGGTAAGCACAACCATGCAGA
ATGAAGCCCGTCGTCTGCGTGCCGAACGCTGGAAAGCGGAAAATCAGGAAGGGATGGCTGAGGTCGCCCG
GTTTATTGAAATGAACGGCTCTTTTGCTGACGAGAACAGGGGCTGGTGAAATGCAGTTTAAGGTTTACAC
CTATAAAAGAGAGAGCCGTTATCGTCTGTTTGTGGATGTACAGAGTGATATTATTGACACGCCCGGGCGA
CGGATGGTGATCCCCCTGGCCAGTGCACGTCTGCTGTCAGATAAAGTCTCCCGTGAACTTTACCCGGTGG
TGCATATCGGGGATGAAAGCTGGCGCATGATGACCACCGATATGGCCAGTGTGCCGGTCTCCGTTATCGG
GGAAGAAGTGGCTGATCTCAGCCACCGCGAAAATGACATCAAAAACGCCATTAACCTGATGTTCTGGGGA
ATATAAATGTCAGGCTCCCTTATACACAGCCAGTCTGCAGGTCGACGCGTCTCCGTTTGAGAGCTAGGGC
CCTGAAGAAGGGCCCTAGCAAGTTCAAATAAGGCTAGTCCGTTATCAACTTGGGCCCTGAAGAAGGGCCC
AAGTGGCACCGAGTCGGTGCTTTTTTTAAAGGGCCCGTCGACTGCAGAGGCCTGCATGCAAGCTTGGCGT
AATCATAAATTCTCGACCTCGAGACAAATGGCAGTATTCATCCACAATTTTAAAAGAAAAGGGGGGATTG
GGGGGTACAGTGCAGGGGAAAGAATAGTAGACATAATAGCAACAGACATACAAACTAAAGAATTACAAAA
ACAAATTACAAAAATTCAAAATTTTCGGGTTTATTACAGGGACAGCAGAGATCCACTTTGGCCGCCGTGA
GGGGCAGAGCGCACATCGCCCACAGTCCCCGAGAAGTTGGGGGGAGGGGTCGGCAATTGAACCGGTGCCT
AGAGAAGGTGGCGCGGGGTAAACTGGGAAAGTGATGTCGTGTACTGGCTCCGCCTTTTTCCCGAGGGTGG
GGGAGAACCGTATATAAGTGCAGTAGTCGCCGTGAACGTTCTTTTTCGCAACGGGTTTGCCGCCAGAACA
CAGGTGTCGTGACGCGGTTCCGGTTAAGGTGAACGCGTGCAGGCTGGCGCCACCATGGCCTCTAACTTCA
CCCAGTTTGTGCTGGTGGACAATGGAGGAACCGGCGATGTGACAGTGGCACCATCCAACTTTGCCAATGG
CATCGCCGAGTGGATCAGCTCCAACTCTAGGAGCCAGGCCTACAAGGTGACCTGCAGCGTGCGGCAGTCT
AGCGCCCAGAATAGAAAGTACACAATCAAGGTGGAGGTGCCAAAGGGAGCATGGCGCAGCTATCTGAACA
TGGAGCTGACCATCCCCATCTTCGCCACAAATTCCGACTGTGAGCTGATCGTGAAGGCCATGCAGGGCCT
GCTGAAGGATGGCAACCCCATCCCTTCTGCCATCGCCGCCAATAGCGGCATCTACTCTGGAGGATCTAGC
GGAGGCAGCTCTGGCAGCGAGACACCAGGAACAAGCGAGTCAGCAACACCAGAGAGCAGTGGCGGCAGCA
GCGGCGGCAGCAGCGGCGGATCCCCTAAGAAGAAACGCAAGGTGATGACCAACCTGTCTGACATCATCGA
GAAGGAGACAGGCAAGCAGCTGGTCATCCAGGAGAGCATCCTGATGCTGCCCGAAGAAGTCGAAGAAGTG
ATCGGAAACAAGCCTGAGAGCGATATCCTGGTCCATACCGCCTACGACGAGAGTACCGACGAAAATGTGA
TGCTGCTGACATCCGACGCCCCAGAGTATAAGCCCTGGGCTCTGGTCATCCAGGATTCCAACGGAGAGAA
CAAAATCAAAATGCTGTCTGGAGGCAGCATGGGACCATTTTGCCTGGGCTGTTCTCACCGGAAGTGCTAT
AGCCCCATCAGAAACCTGATCAGCCAGGAGACATTCAAGTTTCACTTCAAGAATCTGGGCTACGCCAAGG
GCCGGAAGGATACCTTCCTGTGCTATGAGGTGACAAGAAAGGACTGTGATAGCCCCGTGTCCCTGCACCA
CGGCGTGTTTAAGAACAAGGACAATATCCACGCCGAGATCTGTTTTCTGTACTGGTTCCACGATAAGGTG
CTGAAGGTGCTGTCCCCCAGGGAGGAGTTCAAGATCACCTGGTATATGTCTTGGAGCCCTTGCTTCGAGT
GTGCCGAGCAGATCGTGCGCTTTCTGGCCACACACCACAACCTGAGCCTGGACATCTTTAGCTCCCGGCT
GTACAACGTGCAGGATCCTGAGACACAGCAGAATCTGTGCAGACTGGTGCAGGAGGGAGCACAGGTGGCA
GCAATGGACCTGTATGAGTTCAAGAAGTGTTGGAAGAAGTTTGTGGATAACGGCGGCCGGAGATTCCGGC
CATGGAAGAGACTGCTGACCAACTTCCGGTACCAGGACAGCAAGCTGCAGGAGATCCTGCGCCCTTGCTA
TATCTCCGTGCCATCTAGCGAGAATCTGTACTTCCAGAGCATGTCCTCTAGCACCCTGTCTAATATCTGC
CTGACCAAGGGCCTGCCCGAGACAAGGTTCTGGGTGGAGGGCCGGAGAATGGACCCTCTGAGCGAGGAGG
AGTTTTACTCCCAGTTCTATAACCAGAGGGTGAAGCACCTGTGCTACTATCACCGCATGAAGCCTTACCT
GTGCTATCAGCTGGAGCAGTTCAATGGACAGGCACCACTGAAGGGATGCCTGCTGTCCGAGAAGGGCAAG
CAGCACGCCGAGATCCTGTTTCTGGATAAGATCAGATCTATGGAGCTGAGCCAGGTGACCATCACATGTT
ACCTGACATGGTCCCCATGCCCAAACTGTGCATGGCAGCTGGCAGCCTTCAAGAGGGACCGCCCAGATCT
GATCCTGCACATCTACACCTCTAGGCTGTATTTTCACTGGAAGCGCCCCTTCCAGAAGGGCCTGTGCTCC
CTGTGGCAGTCTGGCATCCTGGTGGACGTGATGGATCTGCCCCAGTTTACCGACTGTTGGACAAACTTCG
TGAATCCTAAGCGGCCATTTTGGCCCTGGAAGGGCCTGGAGATCATCAGCAGGCGCACACAGCGGAGACT
GAGGCGCATCAAGGAGTCCTGGGGCCTGCAGGACCTGGTGAACGATTTTGGCAATCTGCAGCTGGGACCC
CCTATGAGCCCCAAGAAGAAGAGGAAAGTCGCTACTAACTTCAGCCTGCTGAAGCAGGCTGGGGACGTGG
AGGAGAACCCTGGACCTATGGGCAACGCCAGAACAAGACGGCGGGAGCGCAGAGCCGAGAAGCAGGCCCA
ATGGAAAGCCGCTAATTCCGGCGGGAGCAGTGGCGGATCCAGTGGGTCCGAAACCCCTGGCACAAGCGAA
AGCGCTACCCCTGAGTCCAGCGGAGGGTCCTCAGGGGAATTCATGAAGAGCATGTCTAGCATGGTGTCTG
ACACAAGCTGTACCTTCCCCTCCTCTGATGGCATCTTTTGGAAGCACTGGATTCAGACAAAGGACGGCCA
GTGTGGCTCCCCTCTGGTGTCTACCAGGGATGGCTTCATCGTGGGCATCCACAGCGCCTCCAACTTCACA
AACACCAACAACTACTTTACATCCGTGCCTAAGAACTTCATGGAGCTGCTGACCAATCAGGAGGCACAGC
AGTGGGTGTCTGGATGGCGCCTGAACGCCGATAGCGTGCTGTGGGGCGGCCACAAGGTGTTTATGGTGAA
GCCAGAGGAGCCCTTCCAGCCTGTGAAGGAGGCCACCCAGCCTAAGAAGAAACGCAAGGTGGAGGGCAGA
GGAAGTCTGCTAACATGCGGTGACGTCGAGGAGAATCCTGGCCCAATGGGCGAGTCCCTGTTTAAGGGCC
CACGGGACTACAACCCCATCAGCTCCACAATCTGCCACCTGACCAATGAGAGCGATGGCCACACCACATC
CCTGTATGGCATCGGCTTCGGCCCCTTCATCATCACAAACAAGCACCTGTTTCGGAGAAACAATGGCACC
CTGCTGGTGCAGTCTCTGCACGGCGTGTTCAAGGTGAAGAATACCACAACCCTGCAGCAGCACCTGATCG
ACGGAAGGGATATGATCATCATCAGAATGCCTAAGGACTTCCCCCCTTTTCCACAGAAGCTGAAGTTTCG
GGAGCCACAGAGGGAGGAGAGGATCTGCCTGGTGACAACCAACTTCCAGACACTCGAGCCCAAGAAGAAG
CGGAAGGTGTAATCTAGAGGGCCCGTTTAAACCGCTGATCAGCCTCGACTGTGCCTTCTAGTTGCCAGCC
ATCTGTTGTTTGCCCCTCCCCCGTGCCTTCCTTGACCCTGGAAGGTGCCACTCCCACTGTCCTTTCCTAA
TAAAATGAGGAAATTGCATCGCATTGTCTGAGTAGGTGTCATTCTATTCTGGGGGGTGGGGTGGGGCAGG
ACAGCAAGGGGGAGGATTGGGAAGACAATAGCAGGCATGCTGGGGATGCGGTGGGCTCTATGGCTTCTGA
GGCGGAAAGAACCAGCTGGGGCTCTAGGGGGTATCCCC
[124 nt withheld, positions 5849-5972]
C
[91 nt withheld, positions 5974-6064]
A
[49 nt withheld, positions 6066-6114]
CCTTTGACGTTGGAGTCCACGTTCTTT
[37 nt withheld, positions 6142-6178]
ACCCTATCTCGGTCTATTCTTTTGATTTATAAGGGATTTTGCCGATTTCGGCCTATTGGTTAAAAAATGA
GCTGATTTAACAAAAATTTAACGCGAATTAATTCTGTGGAATGTGTGTCAGTTAGGGTGTGGAAAGTCCC
CAGGCTCCCCAGCAGGCAGAAGTATGCAAAGCATGCATCTCAATTAGTCAGCAACCAGGTGTGGAAAGTC
CCCAGGCTCCCCAGCAGGCAGAAGTATGCAAAGCATGCATCTCAATTAGTCAGCAACCATAGTCCCGCCC
CTAACTCCGCCCATCCCGCCCCTAACTCCGCCCAGTTCCGCCCATTCTCCGCCCCATGGCTGACTAATTT
TTTTTATTTATGCAGAGGCCGAGGCCGCCTCTGCCTCTGAGCTATTCCAGAAGTAGTGAGGAGGCTTTTT
TGGAGGCCTAGGCTTTTGCAAAAAGCTCCCGGGAGCTTGTATATCCATTTTCGGATCTGATCAAGAGACA
GGATGAGGATCGTTTCGCATGGAAGCGGGTAGGCCTTTGGGGCAGCGGCCAATAGCAGCTTTGCTCCTTC
GCTTTCTGGGCTCAGAGGCTGGGAAGGGGTGGGTCCGGGGGCGGGCTCAGGGGCGGGCTCAGGGGCGGGG
CGGGCGCCCGAAGGTCCTCCGGAGGCCCGGCATTCTGCACGCTTCAAAAGCGCACGTCTGCCGCGCTGTT
CTCCTCTTCCTCATCTCCGGGCCTTTCGACCTGCAGCCCAAGCTTACCATGACCGAGTACAAGCCCACGG
TGCGCCTCGCCACCCGCGACGACGTCCCCAGGGCCGTACGCACCCTCGCCGCCGCGTTCGCCGACTACCC
CGCCACGCGCCACACCGTCGATCCGGACCGCCACATCGAGCGGGTCACCGAGCTGCAAGAACTCTTCCTC
ACGCGCGTCGGGCTCGACATCGGCAAGGTGTGGGTCGCGGACGACGGCGCCGCGGTGGCGGTCTGGACCA
CGCCGGAGAGCGTCGAAGCGGGGGCGGTGTTCGCCGAGATCGGCCCGCGCATGGCCGAGTTGAGCGGTTC
CCGGCTGGCCGCGCAGCAACAGATGGAAGGCCTCCTGGCGCCGCACCGGCCCAAGGAGCCCGCGTGGTTC
CTGGCCACCGTCGGCGTGTCGCCCGACCACCAGGGCAAGGGTCTGGGCAGCGCCGTCGTGCTCCCCGGAG
TGGAGGCGGCCGAGCGCGCCGGGGTGCCCGCCTTCCTGGAGACCTCCGCGCCCCGCAACCTCCCCTTCTA
CGAGCGGCTCGGCTTCACCGTCACCGCCGACGTCGAGGTGCCCGAAGGACCGCGCACCTGGTGCATGACC
CGCAAGCCCGGTGCCTGAGCGGGACTCTGGGGTTCGAAATGACCGACCAAGCGACGCCCAACCTGCCATC
ACGAGATTTCGATTCCACCGCCGCCTTCTATGAAAGGTTGGGCTTCGGAATCGTTTTCCGGGACGCCGGC
TGGATGATCCTCCAGCGCGGGGATCTCATGCTGGAGTTCTTCGCCCACCCCAACTTGTTTATTGCAGCTT
ATAATGGTTACAAATAAAGCAATAGCATCACAAATTTCACAAATAAAGCATTTTTTTCACTGCATTCTAG
TTGTGGTTTGTCCAAACTCATCAATGTATCTTATCATGTCTGTATACCGTCGACCTCTAGCTAGAGCTTG
GCGTAATCATGGTCATAGCTGTTTCCTGTGTGAAATTGTTATCCGCTCACAATTCCACACAACATACGAG
CCGGAAGCATAAAGTGTAAAGCCTGGGGTGCCTAATGAGTGAGCTAACTCACATTAATTGCGTTGCGCTC
ACTGCCCGCTTTCCAGTCGGGAAACCTGTCGTGCCAGCTGCATTAATGAATCGGCCAACGCGCGGGGAGA
GGCGGTTTGCGTATTGGGCGCTCTTCCGCTTCCTCGCTCACTGACTCGCTGCGCTCGGTCGTTCGGCTGC
GGCGAGCGGTATCAGCTCACTCAAAGGCGGTAATACGGTTATCCACAGAATCAGGGGATAACGCAGGAAA
GAACATGTGAGCAAAAGGCCAGCAAAAGGCCAGGAACCGTAAAAAGGCCGCGTTGCTGGCGTTTTTCCAT
AGGCTCCGCCCCCCTGACGAGCATCACAAAAATCGACGCTCAAGTCAGAGGTGGCGAAACCCGACAGGAC
TATAAAGATACCAGGCGTTTCCCCCTGGAAGCTCCCTCGTGCGCTCTCCTGTTCCGACCCTGCCGCTTAC
CGGATACCTGTCCGCCTTTCTCCCTTCGGGAAGCGTGGCGCTTTCTCATAGCTCACGCTGTAGGTATCTC
AGTTCGGTGTAGGTCGTTCGCTCCAAGCTGGGCTGTGTGCACGAACCCCCCGTTCAGCCCGACCGCTGCG
CCTTATCCGGTAACTATCGTCTTGAGTCCAACCCGGTAAGACACGACTTATCGCCACTGGCAGCAGCCAC
TGGTAACAGGATTAGCAGAGCGAGGTATGTAGGCGGTGCTACAGAGTTCTTGAAGTGGTGGCCTAACTAC
GGCTACACTAGAAGAACAGTATTTGGTATCTGCGCTCTGCTGAAGCCAGTTACCTTCGGAAAAAGAGTTG
GTAGCTCTTGATCCGGCAAACAAACCACCGCTGGTAGCGGTGGTTTTTTTGTTTGCAAGCAGCAGATTAC
GCGCAGAAAAAAAGGATCTCAAGAAGATCCTTTGATCTTTTCTACGGGGTCTGACGCTCAGTGGAACGAA
AACTCACGTTAAGGGATTTTGGTCATGAGATTATCAAAAAGGATCTTCACCTAGATCCTTTTAAATTAAA
AATGAAGTTTTAAATCAATCTAAAGTATATATGAGTAAACTTGGTCTGACAGTTACCAATGCTTAATCAG
TGAGGCACCTATCTCAGCGATCTGTCTATTTCGTTCATCCATAGTTGCCTGACTCCCCGTCGTGTAGATA
ACTACGATACGGGAGGGCTTACCATCTGGCCCCAGTGCTGCAATGATACCGCGAGACCCACGCTCACCGG
CTCCAGATTTATCAGCAATAAACCAGCCAGCCGGAAGGGCCGAGCGCAGAAGTGGTCCTGCAACTTTATC
CGCCTCCATCCAGTCTATTAATTGTTGCCGGGAAGCTAGAGTAAGTAGTTCGCCAGTTAATAGTTTGCGC
AACGTTGTTGCCATTGCTACAGGCATCGTGGTGTCACGCTCGTCGTTTGGTATGGCTTCATTCAGCTCCG
GTTCCCAACGATCAAGGCGAGTTACATGATCCCCCATGTTGTGCAAAAAAGCGGTTAGCTCCTTCGGTCC
TCCGATCGTTGTCAGAAGTAAGTTGGCCGCAGTGTTATCACTCATGGTTATGGCAGCACTGCATAATTCT
CTTACTGTCATGCCATCCGTAAGATGCTTTTCTGTGACTGGTGAGTACTCAACCAAGTCATTCTGAGAAT
AGTGTATGCGGCGACCGAGTTGCTCTTGCCCGGCGTCAATACGGGATAATACCGCGCCACATAGCAGAAC
TTTAAAAGTGCTCATCATTGGAAAACGTTCTTCGGGGCGAAAACTCTCAAGGATCTTACCGCTGTTGAGA
TCCAGTTCGATGTAACCCACTCGTGCACCCAACTGATCTTCAGCATCTTTTACTTTCACCAGCGTTTCTG
GGTGAGCAAAAACAGGAAGGCAAAATGCCGCAAAAAAGGGAATAAGGGCGACACGGAAATGTTGAATACT
CATACTCTTCCTTTTTCAATATTATTGAAGCATTTATCAGGGTTATTGTCTCATGAGCGGATACATATTT
GAATGTATTTAGAAAAATAAACAAATAGGGGTTCCGCGCACATTTCCCCGAAAAGTGCCACCTGACGTCG
ACGGATCGGGAGATCTCCCGATCCCCTATGGTGCACTCTCAGTACAATCTGCTCTGATGCCGCATAGTTA
AGCCAGTATCTGCTCCCTGCTTGTGTGTTGGAGGTCGCTGAGTAGTGCGCGAGCAAAATTTAAGCTACAA
CAAGGCAAGGCTTGACCGACAATTGCATGAAGAATCTGCTTAGGGTTAGGCGTTTTGCGCTGCTTCGCGA
T
Features (pLannotate 1.2.2; 34 found; start..end, strand, type, name):
     21..39      +  CDS            Rev (fragment): human immunodeficiency virus 1 (HIV-1) Rev protein; rev; enhances nuclear export of unspliced and incompletely spliced viral mRNAs
     89..329     +  promoter       U6 promoter: RNA polymerase III promoter for human U6 snRNA
    366..396     +  promoter       lac UV5 promoter: E. coli lac promoter with an "up" mutation
    420..449     +  promoter       cat promoter (fragment): promoter of the E. coli cat gene encoding chloramphenicol acetyltransferase
    450..1109    +  CDS            CmR: chloramphenicol acetyltransferase; cat; confers resistance to chloramphenicol
   1288..1446    +  CDS            ccdA (fragment): CCDA_ECO57 - Also known as H, letA. Experimental evidence at protein level: Swiss-Prot protein existence level 1. Antitoxin component of a type II toxin-antitoxin (TA) system which inhibits the post-segregational killing (PSK) of plasmid-free cells, also referred to as a plasmid addiction system. Binds to and blocks the activity of CcdB; will also remove bound CcdB protein from the CcdB-GyrA complex by forming a CcdA-CcdB complex, a process termed rejuvenation. Functions as a transcriptional corepressor for the ccdAB operon, repression also requires CcdB (By similarity). From Escherichia coli
   1451..1753    +  CDS            ccdB: CCDB_ECOLI - Also known as G, letB, letD. Experimental evidence at protein level: Swiss-Prot protein existence level 1. Toxic component of a type II toxin-antitoxin (TA) system, functioning in plasmid maintainence. Responsible for the post- segregational killing (PSK) of plasmid-free cells, also referred to as a plasmid addiction system. Half-life of over 2 hours. Cell killing by CcdB is accompanied by filamentation, defects in chromosome and plasmid segregation, defects in cell division, formation of anucleate cells, decreased DNA synthesis and plasmid loss. Interferes with the activity of DN
   1817..1835    +  protein_bind   boxB: λ N peptide binding site consisting of an RNA hairpin within the N-utliization (nut) site of the λ bacteriophage transcript (Tan and Frankel, 1995) λN peptide
   1836..1872    +  misc_RNA       gRNA scaffold (fragment): guide RNA scaffold for the Streptococcus pyogenes CRISPR/Cas9 system
   1872..1890    +  protein_bind   boxB: λ N peptide binding site consisting of an RNA hairpin within the N-utliization (nut) site of the λ bacteriophage transcript (Tan and Frankel, 1995) λN peptide
   1891..1910    +  misc_RNA       gRNA scaffold (fragment): guide RNA scaffold for the Streptococcus pyogenes CRISPR/Cas9 system
   2008..2125    +  misc_feature   cPPT/CTS: central polypurine tract and central termination sequence of HIV-1
   2172..2383    +  promoter       EF-1α core promoter: core promoter for human elongation factor EF-1α
   2435..2785    +  CDS            CAPSD_BPMS2 (fragment): Experimental evidence at protein level: Swiss-Prot protein existence level 1. Acts as a translational repressor of viral replicase synthesis late in infection. This latter function is the result of capsid protein interaction with an RNA hairpin which contains the replicase ribosome-binding site. From Escherichia phage MS2 (Bacteriophage MS2).
   2915..3166    +  CDS            UGI: UNGI_BPPB2 - Experimental evidence at protein level: Swiss-Prot protein existence level 1. This protein binds specifically and reversibly to the host uracil-DNA glycosylase, preventing removal of uracil residues from PBS2 DNA by the host uracil-excision repair system. From Bacillus phage PBS2 (Bacteriophage PBS2).
   3179..4489    +  CDS            Apobec3: ABEC3_MOUSE - Experimental evidence at protein level: Swiss-Prot protein existence level 1. DNA deaminase (cytidine deaminase) which acts as an inhibitor of retrovirus replication and retrotransposon mobility via deaminase- dependent and -independent mechanisms. Selectively targets single- stranded DNA and does not deaminate double-stranded DNA or single- or double-stranded RNA. Exhibits antiviral activity against HIV-1, simian immunodeficiency viruses (SIVs), mouse mammary tumor virus (MMTV) and friend murine leukemia virus (FrMLV) and may inhibit the mobility of LTR retrotransposons. From Mu
   4736..5080    +  CDS            POLG_TEV (fragment): Experimental evidence at protein level: Swiss-Prot protein existence level 1. [Nuclear inclusion protein A]: has RNA-binding and proteolytic activities. From Tobacco etch virus (TEV).
   5159..5512    +  CDS            POLG_TEV (fragment): Experimental evidence at protein level: Swiss-Prot protein existence level 1. [Nuclear inclusion protein A]: has RNA-binding and proteolytic activities. From Tobacco etch virus (TEV).
   5579..5803    +  polyA_signal   bGH poly(A) signal: bovine growth hormone polyadenylation signal
   5807..5828    +  promoter       SV40 promoter (fragment): SV40 enhancer and early promoter
   5849..6277    +  rep_origin     f1 ori (sequence partly withheld): f1 bacteriophage origin of replication; arrow indicates direction of (+) strand synthesis
   6291..6620    +  promoter       SV40 promoter: SV40 enhancer and early promoter
   6687..6906    +  promoter       PGK promoter (fragment): mouse phosphoglycerate kinase 1 promoter
   6927..7526    +  CDS            PuroR (fragment): puromycin N-acetyltransferase; pac from Streptomyces; confers resistance to puromycin
   7547..7705    +  CDS            ble (fragment): BLE_KLEPN - Experimental evidence at protein level: Swiss-Prot protein existence level 1. Binding protein with a strong affinity to the bleomycin family of antibiotics. Binds to CL990; an antimitotic-antibiotic compound. From Klebsiella pneumoniae.
   7700..7821    +  polyA_signal   SV40 poly(A) signal: SV40 polyadenylation signal
   7894..7910    -  protein_bind   lac operator: The lac repressor binds to the lac operator to inhibit transcription in E. coli. This inhibition can be relieved by adding lactose or isopropyl-β-D-thiogalactopyranoside (IPTG). lac repressor encoded by lacI
   7918..7948    -  promoter       lac promoter: promoter for the E. coli lac operon
   7963..7984    -  protein_bind   CAP binding site: CAP binding activates transcription in the presence of cAMP. E. coli catabolite activator protein
   7997..8089    -  CDS            lacI (fragment): lac repressor; lacI; The lac repressor binds to the lac operator to inhibit transcription in E. coli. This inhibition can be relieved by adding lactose or isopropyl-β-D-thiogalactopyranoside (IPTG).
   8272..8860    -  rep_origin     ori: high-copy-number ColE1/pMB1/pBR322/pUC origin of replication
   9031..9891    -  CDS            AmpR: β-lactamase; bla; confers resistance to ampicillin, carbenicillin, and related antibiotics
   9892..9996    -  promoter       AmpR promoter: bla
  10055..10107   -  misc_feature   bom (fragment): basis of mobility region from pBR322
