[The description below was written by a language model from this plasmid's Addgene catalogue record and pLannotate feature annotations shown in this document.]
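Description:
pU6-ccdB-boxB-tBE-V5-mA3 is a mammalian expression and CRISPR plasmid built on a pEF1a backbone that serves as the backbone vector of the transformer base editor (tBE) system. It replicates in E. coli from a high-copy ColE1/pUC-type origin and carries both ampicillin (AmpR) and chloramphenicol (CmR) resistance. Because it contains the ccdB toxin gene, it must be propagated in a ccdB-tolerant strain. An f1 origin is also present. For mammalian cells, the feature table shows a PGK promoter fragment upstream of a puromycin resistance gene, followed by a ble fragment and an SV40 poly(A) signal. Isolated HIV-derived elements (a short Rev fragment and cPPT/CTS) are annotated, but no LTRs are, so the record does not support calling it a complete lentiviral vector.

The plasmid has two expression units. A human U6 promoter precedes a CmR-ccdB counter-selection cassette and an S. pyogenes sgRNA scaffold modified with two boxB hairpins, which are bound by the λ N peptide (N22p). According to the depositor, the vector is linearised and the ccdB stuffer is replaced with guide sequences amplified from a companion sgRNA-MS2-U6 plasmid. Downstream, an EF-1α core promoter drives a single 2A-linked open reading frame ending in a bGH poly(A) signal. It encodes MS2 coat protein (MCP)-XTEN-NLS-UGI fused to mouse APOBEC3, with a TEV site between its CDA1 and CDA2 domains, then N22p-XTEN-TEVc-NLS, then TEVn-NLS. This layout suggests that the RNA hairpins recruit the deaminase and one half of a split TEV protease to the guide RNAs. Protease reconstitution could then cleave between the two deaminase domains. The associated publication concerns eliminating genome-wide and transcriptome-wide off-target mutations caused by base editors. No Cas9 coding sequence is annotated in this plasmid.
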