Addgene plasmid #171693: pU6-ccdB-boxB-tBE-V5-mA3
Purpose: Expresses tBE-V5-mA3 in mammalian cells
Depositing lab: Jia Chen. Depositing organization: ShanghaiTech University. Publication: Eliminating base-editor-induced genome-wide and transcriptome-wide off-target mutations. Wang L, Xue W, Zhang H, Gao R, Qiu H, Wei J, Zhou L, Lei YN, Wu X, Li X, Liu C, Wu J, Chen Q, Ma H, Huang X, Cai C, Zhang Y, Yang B, Yin H, Yang L, Chen J. Nat Cell Biol. 2021 May 10. pii: 10.1038/s41556-021-00671-4. doi: 10.1038/s41556-021-00671-4. PubMed 33972728.
Backbone
  Vector backbone: pEF1a
  Vector type: Mammalian Expression, CRISPR
Growth in bacteria
  Bacterial resistance: Chloramphenicol and Ampicillin, 25 & 100 μg/mL
  Growth temperature: 37°C
  Growth strain: ccdB Survival
  Copy number: High Copy
Gene/Insert
  Gene/Insert name: ccdB-sgRNA scaffold-boxB-tBE-V5-mA3 (alt names: ccdB-sgRNA scaffold-boxB; MCP-XTEN-NLS-UGI-mA3CDA1-TEV site-mA3CDA2-NLS-2A-N22p-XTEN-TEVc-NLS-2A-TEVn-NLS)
  Species: M. musculus (mouse)
  Insert size (bp): 3108
  Promoter: U6 and EF1a
  Cloning method: Restriction Enzyme; 5′ cloning site Unknown (unknown if destroyed)
Terms and licenses: Academic/Nonprofit Terms; Industry Terms: Not Available to Industry
Depositor comments: The tBE system with gRNA could be constructed by linearing pU6-ccdB-boxB-tBE-V5-mA3 (backbone vector of tBE system) and inserting the gRNA sequences amplificating from pUC57-sgRNA-MS2-U6. The detailed protocol could be found in Supplementary Protocol in the publication.
How to cite: pU6-ccdB-boxB-tBE-V5-mA3 was a gift from Jia Chen (Addgene plasmid # 171693 ; http://n2t.net/addgene:171693 ; RRID:Addgene_171693)
